>Addgene plasmid #55421 | mCerulean3-H2B-6 | depositor partial sequence | sequence record 85827 | insert sequence
AGCGCTACCGGACTCAGATCTCGAGCTCAAGCTTCGAATTCTGCAGTCGACGGTACCGCCACCATGCCAG
AGCCAGCGAAGTCTGCTCCCGCCCCGAAAAAGGGCTCCAAGAAGGCGGTGACTAAGGCGCAGAAGAAAGG
CGGCAAGAAGCGCAAGCGCAGCCGCAAGGAGAGCTATTCCATCTATGTGTACAAGGTTCTGAAGCAGGTC
CACCCTGACACCGGCATTTCGTCCAAGGCCATGGGCATCATGAATTCGTTTGTGAACGACATTTTCGAGC
GCATCGCAGGTGAGGCTTCCCGCCTGGCGCATTACAACAAGCGCTCGACCATCACCTCCAGGGAGATCCA
GACGGCCGTGCGCCTGCTGCTGCCTGGGGAGTTGGCCAAGCACGCCGTGTCCGAGGGTACTAAGGCCATC
ACCAAGTACACCAGCGCTAAGGATCCACCGGTCGCCACCATGGTGAGCAAGGGCGAGGAGCTGTTCACCG
GGGTGGTGCCCATCCTGGTCGAGCTGGACGGCGACGTAAACGGCCACAAGTTCAGCGTGTCCGGCGAGGG
CGAGGGCGATGCCACCTACGGCAAGCTGACCCTGAAGTTCATCTGCACCACCGGCAAGCTGCCCGTGCCC
TGGCCCACCCTCGTGACCACCCTGAGCTGGGGCGTGCAGTGCTTCGCCCGCTACCCCGACCACATGAAGC
AGCACGACTTCTTCAAGTCCGCCATGCCCGAAGGCTACGTCCAGGAGCGCACCATCTTCTTCAAGGACGA
CGGCAACTACAAGACCCGCGCCGAGGTGAAGTTCGAGGGCGACACCCTGGTGAACCGCATCGAGCTGAAG
GGCATCGACTTCAAGGAGGACGGCAACATCCTGGGGCACAAGCTGGAGTACAACGCCATCCACGGCAACG
TCTATATCACCGCCGACAAGCAGAAGAACGGCATCAAGGCCAACTTCGGCCTCAACTGCAACATCGAGGA
CGGCAGCGTGCAGCTCGCCGACCACTACCAGCAGAACACCCCCATCGGCGACGGCCCCGTGCTGCTGCCC
GACAACCACTACCTGAGCACCCAGTCCAAGCTGAGCAAAGACCCCAACGAGAAGCGCGATCACATGGTCC
TGCTGGAGTTCGTGACCGCCGCCGGGATCACTCTCGGCATGGACGAGCTGTACAAGTAAAGCGGCCGCGA
CTCTAGATCATAATCAGCCATACCAACAATT
