>Addgene plasmid #55421 | mCerulean3-H2B-6 | addgene partial sequence | sequence record 100077 | EGFP-N 5'-CGTCGCCGTCCAGCTCGACCAG-3'
GCTCCTCGCCCTTGCTCACCATGGTGGCGACCGGTGGATCCTTAGCGCTGGTGTACTTGGTGATGGCCTT
AGTACCCTCGGACACGGCGTGCTTGGCCAACTCCCCAGGCAGCAGCAGGCGCACGGCCGTCTGGATCTCC
CTGGAGGTGATGGTCGAGCGCTTGTTGTAATGCGCCAGGCGGGAAGCCTCACCTGCGATGCGCTCGAAAA
TGTCGTTCACAAACGAATTCATGATGCCCATGGCCTTGGACGAAATGCCGGTGTCAGGGTGGACCTGCTT
CAGAACCTTGTACACATAGATGGAATAGCTCTCCTTGCGGCTGCGCTTGCGCTTCTTGCCGCCTTTCTTC
TGCGCCTTAGTCACCGCCTTCTTGGAGCCCTTTTTCGGGGCGGGAGCAGACTTCGCTGGCTCTGGCATGG
TGGCGGTACCGTCGACTGCAGAATTCGAAGCTTGAGCTCGAGATCTGAGTCCGGTAGCGCTAGCGGATCT
GACGGTTCACTAAACCAGCTCTGCTTATATAGACCTCCCACCGTACACGCCTACCGCCCATTTGCGTCAA
TGGGGCGGAGTTGTTACGACATTTTGGAAAGTCCCGTTGATTTTGGTGCCAAAACAAACTCCCATTGACG
TCAATGGGGTGGAGACTTGGAAATCCCCGTGAGTCAAACCGCTATCCACGCCCATTGATGTACTGCCAAA
ACCGCATCACCATGGTAATAGCGATGACTAATACGTAGATGTACTGCCAAGTAGGAAAGTCCCATAAGGT
CATGTACTGGGCATAATGCCAGGCGGGCCATTTACCGTCATTGACGTCAATAGGG
