[The description below was written by a language model from this plasmid's Addgene catalogue record.]
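Description:
mCerulean3-H2B-6 is a mammalian expression plasmid that encodes human histone H2B (the H2BC11/HIST1H2BJ gene) fused to the cyan fluorescent protein mCerulean3. It is built on an mCerulean3 vector backbone of about 4.75 kb without the insert. The plasmid is maintained in E. coli at high copy number under kanamycin selection. It also carries a neomycin resistance marker, so transfected mammalian cells can be selected with G418, for example to derive stable lines. No feature table accompanies the record, so the origin of replication and other backbone elements are not explicitly documented. The use of an SV40 polyA reverse sequencing primer does suggest that an SV40 polyadenylation signal lies downstream of the fusion.

Expression is driven by the CMV promoter, a strong constitutive promoter in most mammalian cell types. According to the record, mCerulean3 is supplied by the backbone and sits at the C-terminus of H2B. The "6" in the name probably refers to a linker length between the two parts, but the record does not say so. The H2B coding sequence differs from the reference at two positions, D26G and V119I. Because H2B is a core nucleosome component, the fusion is incorporated into chromatin and labels the nucleus and histones, with excitation near 433 nm and emission near 475 nm. mCerulean3 is an improved Cerulean variant with enhanced brightness and reduced reversible photoswitching. The construct therefore serves as a cyan nuclear and chromatin localization marker for fluorescence imaging of mammalian cells, alone or alongside spectrally distinct reporters.
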