Addgene plasmid #55421: mCerulean3-H2B-6
Purpose: Localization: Nucleus/Histones, Excitation: 433, Emission: 475
Depositing lab: Michael Davidson. Depositing organization: Florida State University, Tallahassee. Publication: An improved cerulean fluorescent protein with enhanced brightness and reduced reversible photoswitching. Markwardt ML, Kremers GJ, Kraft CA, Ray K, Cranfill PJ, Wilson KA, Day RN, Wachter RM, Davidson MW, Rizzo MA. PLoS One. 2011 . 6(3):e17896. 10.1371/journal.pone.0017896 PubMed 21479270.
Backbone
  Vector backbone: mCerulean3
  Backbone size w/o insert (bp): 4750
  Vector type: Mammalian Expression
  Selectable markers: Neomycin (select with G418)
Growth in bacteria
  Bacterial resistance: Kanamycin, 50 μg/mL
  Growth temperature: 37°C
  Growth strain: DH5alpha
  Copy number: High Copy
Gene/Insert
  Gene/Insert name: H2B (alt names: Human Histone H2B; NM_021058.3)
  Species: H. sapiens (human)
  Mutation: D26G and V119I in H2B
  Entrez Gene: H2BC11 (a.k.a. H2B/r, H2BFR, H2BJ, HIST1H2BJ)
  Promoter: CMV
  Tag / fusion protein: mCerulean3 (C terminal on backbone)
  Cloning method: Unknown
  Sequencing primers: 5′ CMV-F; 3′ SV40pA-R
Terms and licenses: Academic/Nonprofit Terms; Industry Terms: Not Available to Industry
Depositor comments: H. sapiens (human) Histone H2B. Excitation = 433; Emission = 475
How to cite: mCerulean3-H2B-6 was a gift from Michael Davidson (Addgene plasmid # 55421 ; http://n2t.net/addgene:55421 ; RRID:Addgene_55421)
